>Addgene plasmid #22281 | pAL198 | depositor full sequence | sequence record 80603 | pAL198 sequence 5980 bps
GACGGATCGGGAGATCTCCCGATCCCCTATGGTCGACTCTCAGTACAATCTGCTCTGATGCCGCATAGTT
AAGCCAGTATCTGCTCCCTGCTTGTGTGTTGGAGGTCGCTGAGTAGTGCGCGAGCAAAATTTAAGCTACA
ACAAGGCAAGGCTTGACCGACAATTGAGGCAGGCAGAAGTATGCAAAGCATGCATCTCAATTAGTCAGCA
ACCATAGTCCCGCCCCTAACTCCGCCCATCCCGCCCCTAACTCCGCCCAGTTCCGCCCATTCTCCGCCCC
ATGGCTGACTAATTTTTTTTATTTATGCAGAGGCCGAGGCCGCCTCTGCCTCTGAGCTATTCCAGAAGTA
GTGAGGAGGCTTTTTTGGAGGCCTAGGCTAAGCTTGGTACCATGGTGAGCAAGGGCGAGGAGGATAACAT
GGCCATCATCAAGGAGTTCATGCGCTTCAAGGTGCACATGGAGGGCTCCGTGAACGGCCACGAGTTCGAG
ATCGAGGGCGAGGGCGAGGGCCGCCCCTACGAGGGCACCCAGACCGCCAAGCTGAAGGTGACCAAGGGTG
GCCCCCTGCCCTTCGCCTGGGACATCCTGTCCCCTCAGTTCATGTACGGCTCCAAGGCCTACGTGAAGCA
CCCCGCCGACATCCCCGACTACTTGAAGCTGTCCTTCCCCGAGGGCTTCAAGTGGGAGCGCGTGATGAAC
TTCGAGGACGGCGGCGTGGTGACCGTGACCCAGGACTCCTCCCTGCAGGACGGCGAGTTCATCTACAAGG
TGAAGCTGCGCGGCACCAACTTCCCCTCCGACGGCCCCGTAATGCAGAAGAAGACCATGGGCTGGGAGGC
CTCCTCCGAGCGGATGTACCCCGAGGACGGCGCCCTGAAGGGCGAGATCAAGCAGAGGCTGAAGCTGAAG
GACGGCGGCCACTACGACGCTGAGGTCAAGACCACCTACAAGGCCAAGAAGCCCGTGCAGCTGCCCGGCG
CCTACAACGTCAACATCAAGTTGGACATCACCTCCCACAACGAGGACTACACCATCGTGGAACAGTACGA
ACGCGCCGAGGGCCGCCACTCCACCGGCGGCATGGACGAGCTGTACAAGCGATCGCACCGGTATACAAGT
TTGTACAAAAAAGCAGGCTCCGCGGCCGCCCCCTTCACCATGGACATCCAGAACCCTGACATCACGAGTT
CACGATACCGTGGGCTCCCAGCACCTGGACCTAGCCCAGCTGATAAGAAACGCTCAGGGAAGAAGAAGAT
CAGCAAAGCTGATATTGGTGCACCCAGTGGATTCAAGCATGTCAGCCACGTGGGGTGGGACCCCCAGAAT
GGATTTGACGTGAACAACCTCGACCCAGATCTGCGGAGTCTGTTCTCCAGGGCAGGAATCAGCGAGGCCC
AGCTCACCGACGCCGAGACCTCTAAACTTATCTACGACTTCATTGAGGACCAGGGTGGGCTGGAGGCTGT
GCGGCAGGAGATGAGGCGCCAGGAGCCACTTCCGCCGCCCCCACCGCCATCTCGATAACTCGAGATAGTG
TCACCTAAATGCTAGAGCTCGCTGATCAGCCTCGACTGTGCCTTCTAGTTGCCAGCCATCTGTTGTTTGC
CCCTCCCCCGTGCCTTCCTTGACCCTGGAAGGTGCCACTCCCACTGTCCTTTCCTAATAAAATGAGGAAA
TTGCATCGCATTGTCTGAGTAGGTGTCATTCTATTCTGGGGGGTGGGGTGGGGCAGGACAGCAAGGGGGA
GGATTGGGAAGACAATAGCAGGCATGCTGGGGATGCGGTGGGCTCTATGGCTTCTGAGGCGGAAAGAACC
AGCTGGGGCTCTAGGGGGTATCCCC
[124 nt withheld, positions 1846-1969]
C
[32 nt withheld, positions 1971-2002]
CA
[57 nt withheld, positions 2005-2061]
A
[49 nt withheld, positions 2063-2111]
CCTTTGACGTTGGAGTCCACGTTCTTT
[37 nt withheld, positions 2139-2175]
ACCCTATCTCGGTCTATTCTTTTGATTTATAAGGGATTTTGGGGATTTCGGCCTATTGGTTAAAAAATGA
GCTGATTTAACAAAAATTTAACGCGAATTAATTCTGTGGAATGTGTGTCAGTTAGGGTGTGGAAAGTCCC
CAGGCTCCCCAGGCAGGCAGAAGTATGCAAAGCATGCATCTCAATTAGTCAGCAACCAGGTGTGGAAAGT
CCCCAGGCTCCCCAGCAGGCAGAAGTATGCAAAGCATGCATCTCAATTAGTCAGCAACCATAGTCCCGCC
CCTAACTCCGCCCATCCCGCCCCTAACTCCGCCCAGTTCCGCCCATTCTCCGCCCCATGGCTGACTAATT
TTTTTTATTTATGCAGAGGCCGAGGCCGCCTCTGCCTCTGAGCTATTCCAGAAGTAGTGAGGAGGCTTTT
TTGGAGGCCTAGGCTTTTGCAAAAAGCTCCCGGGAGCTTGTATATCCATTTTCGGATCTGATCAAGAGAC
AGGATGAGGATCGTTTCGCATGATTGAACAAGATGGATTGCACGCAGGTTCTCCGGCCGCTTGGGTGGAG
AGGCTATTCGGCTATGACTGGGCACAACAGACAATCGGCTGCTCTGATGCCGCCGTGTTCCGGCTGTCAG
CGCAGGGGCGCCCGGTTCTTTTTGTCAAGACCGACCTGTCCGGTGCCCTGAATGAACTGCAGGACGAGGC
AGCGCGGCTATCGTGGCTGGCCACGACGGGCGTTCCTTGCGCAGCTGTGCTCGACGTTGTCACTGAAGCG
GGAAGGGACTGGCTGCTATTGGGCGAAGTGCCGGGGCAGGATCTCCTGTCATCTCACCTTGCTCCTGCCG
AGAAAGTATCCATCATGGCTGATGCAATGCGGCGGCTGCATACGCTTGATCCGGCTACCTGCCCATTCGA
CCACCAAGCGAAACATCGCATCGAGCGAGCACGTACTCGGATGGAAGCCGGTCTTGTCGATCAGGATGAT
CTGGACGAAGAGCATCAGGGGCTCGCGCCAGCCGAACTGTTCGCCAGGCTCAAGGCGCGCATGCCCGACG
GCGAGGATCTCGTCGTGACCCATGGCGATGCCTGCTTGCCGAATATCATGGTGGAAAATGGCCGCTTTTC
TGGATTCATCGACTGTGGCCGGCTGGGTGTGGCGGACCGCTATCAGGACATAGCGTTGGCTACCCGTGAT
ATTGCTGAAGAGCTTGGCGGCGAATGGGCTGACCGCTTCCTCGTGCTTTACGGTATCGCCGCTCCCGATT
CGCAGCGCATCGCCTTCTATCGCCTTCTTGACGAGTTCTTCTGAGCGGGACTCTGGGGTTCGAAATGACC
GACCAAGCGACGCCCAACCTGCCATCACGAGATTTCGATTCCACCGCCGCCTTCTATGAAAGGTTGGGCT
TCGGAATCGTTTTCCGGGACGCCGGCTGGATGATCCTCCAGCGCGGGGATCTCATGCTGGAGTTCTTCGC
CCACCCCAACTTGTTTATTGCAGCTTATAATGGTTACAAATAAAGCAATAGCATCACAAATTTCACAAAT
AAAGCATTTTTTTCACTGCATTCTAGTTGTGGTTTGTCCAAACTCATCAATGTATCTTATCATGTCTGTA
TACCGTCGACCTCTAGCTAGAGCTTGGCGTAATCATGGTCATAGCTGTTTCCTGTGTGAAATTGTTATCC
GCTCACAATTCCACACAACATACGAGCCGGAAGCATAAAGTGTAAAGCCTGGGGTGCCTAATGAGTGAGC
TAACTCACATTAATTGCGTTGCGCTCACTGCCCGCTTTCCAGTCGGGAAACCTGTCGTGCCAGCTGCATT
AATGAATCGGCCAACGCGCGGGGAGAGGCGGTTTGCGTATTGGGCGCTCTTCCGCTTCCTCGCTCACTGA
CTCGCTGCGCTCGGTCGTTCGGCTGCGGCGAGCGGTATCAGCTCACTCAAAGGCGGTAATACGGTTATCC
ACAGAATCAGGGGATAACGCAGGAAAGAACATGTGAGCAAAAGGCCAGCAAAAGGCCAGGAACCGTAAAA
AGGCCGCGTTGCTGGCGTTTTTCCATAGGCTCCGCCCCCCTGACGAGCATCACAAAAATCGACGCTCAAG
TCAGAGGTGGCGAAACCCGACAGGACTATAAAGATACCAGGCGTTTCCCCCTGGAAGCTCCCTCGTGCGC
TCTCCTGTTCCGACCCTGCCGCTTACCGGATACCTGTCCGCCTTTCTCCCTTCGGGAAGCGTGGCGCTTT
CTCAATGCTCACGCTGTAGGTATCTCAGTTCGGTGTAGGTCGTTCGCTCCAAGCTGGGCTGTGTGCACGA
ACCCCCCGTTCAGCCCGACCGCTGCGCCTTATCCGGTAACTATCGTCTTGAGTCCAACCCGGTAAGACAC
GACTTATCGCCACTGGCAGCAGCCACTGGTAACAGGATTAGCAGAGCGAGGTATGTAGGCGGTGCTACAG
AGTTCTTGAAGTGGTGGCCTAACTACGGCTACACTAGAAGGACAGTATTTGGTATCTGCGCTCTGCTGAA
GCCAGTTACCTTCGGAAAAAGAGTTGGTAGCTCTTGATCCGGCAAACAAACCACCGCTGGTAGCGGTGGT
TTTTTTGTTTGCAAGCAGCAGATTACGCGCAGAAAAAAAGGATCTCAAGAAGATCCTTTGATCTTTTCTA
CGGGGTCTGACGCTCAGTGGAACGAAAACTCACGTTAAGGGATTTTGGTCATGAGATTATCAAAAAGGAT
CTTCACCTAGATCCTTTTAAATTAAAAATGAAGTTTTAAATCAATCTAAAGTATATATGAGTAAACTTGG
TCTGACAGTTACCAATGCTTAATCAGTGAGGCACCTATCTCAGCGATCTGTCTATTTCGTTCATCCATAG
TTGCCTGACTCCCCGTCGTGTAGATAACTACGATACGGGAGGGCTTACCATCTGGCCCCAGTGCTGCAAT
GATACCGCGAGACCCACGCTCACCGGCTCCAGATTTATCAGCAATAAACCAGCCAGCCGGAAGGGCCGAG
CGCAGAAGTGGTCCTGCAACTTTATCCGCCTCCATCCAGTCTATTAATTGTTGCCGGGAAGCTAGAGTAA
GTAGTTCGCCAGTTAATAGTTTGCGCAACGTTGTTGCCATTGCTACAGGCATCGTGGTGTCACGCTCGTC
GTTTGGTATGGCTTCATTCAGCTCCGGTTCCCAACGATCAAGGCGAGTTACATGATCCCCCATGTTGTGC
AAAAAAGCGGTTAGCTCCTTCGGTCCTCCGATCGTTGTCAGAAGTAAGTTGGCCGCAGTGTTATCACTCA
TGGTTATGGCAGCACTGCATAATTCTCTTACTGTCATGCCATCCGTAAGATGCTTTTCTGTGACTGGTGA
GTACTCAACCAAGTCATTCTGAGAATAGTGTATGCGGCGACCGAGTTGCTCTTGCCCGGCGTCAATACGG
GATAATACCGCGCCACATAGCAGAACTTTAAAAGTGCTCATCATTGGAAAACGTTCTTCGGGGCGAAAAC
TCTCAAGGATCTTACCGCTGTTGAGATCCAGTTCGATGTAACCCACTCGTGCACCCAACTGATCTTCAGC
ATCTTTTACTTTCACCAGCGTTTCTGGGTGAGCAAAAACAGGAAGGCAAAATGCCGCAAAAAAGGGAATA
AGGGCGACACGGAAATGTTGAATACTCATACTCTTCCTTTTTCAATATTATTGAAGCATTTATCAGGGTT
ATTGTCTCATGAGCGGATACATATTTGAATGTATTTAGAAAAATAAACAAATAGGGGTTCCGCGCACATT
TCCCCGAAAAGTGCCACCTGACGTC
Features (pLannotate 1.2.2; 19 found; start..end, strand, type, name):
     36..80      -  misc_feature   bom (fragment): basis of mobility region from pBR322
    169..379     +  promoter       SV40 promoter: SV40 early promoter
    392..1099    +  CDS            mCherry: mCherry is a basic (constitutively fluorescent) red fluorescent protein published in 2004, derived from Discosoma sp.. It is reported to be a very rapidly-maturing monomer with low acid sensitivity.
   1115..1139    +  protein_bind   attB1: mutant version of attB; recombination site for the Gateway® BP reaction BP Clonase™
   1157..1525    +  CDS            WAS (fragment): WASP_HUMAN - Also known as IMD2. Experimental evidence at protein level: Swiss-Prot protein existence level 1. Effector protein for Rho-type GTPases that regulates actin filament reorganization via its interaction with the Arp2/3 complex (PubMed:12235133, PubMed:12769847, PubMed:16275905). Important for efficient actin polymerization (PubMed:8625410, PubMed:12235133, PubMed:16275905). Possible regulator of lymphocyte and platelet function (PubMed:9405671). Mediates actin filament reorganization and the formation of actin pedestals upon infection by pathogenic bacteria (PubMed:18650809). In add
   1576..1800    +  polyA_signal   bGH poly(A) signal: bovine growth hormone polyadenylation signal
   1804..1825    +  promoter       SV40 promoter (fragment): SV40 enhancer and early promoter
   1846..2274    +  rep_origin     f1 ori (sequence partly withheld): f1 bacteriophage origin of replication; arrow indicates direction of (+) strand synthesis
   2288..2618    +  promoter       SV40 promoter: SV40 enhancer and early promoter
   2685..3476    +  CDS            neo: KKA2_KLEPN - Also known as kan, nptII. Experimental evidence at protein level: Swiss-Prot protein existence level 1. Resistance to kanamycin, neomycin, paromomycin, ribostamycin, butirosin and gentamicin B. From Klebsiella pneumoniae.
   3500..3658    +  CDS            ble (fragment): BLE_KLEPN - Experimental evidence at protein level: Swiss-Prot protein existence level 1. Binding protein with a strong affinity to the bleomycin family of antibiotics. Binds to CL990; an antimitotic-antibiotic compound. From Klebsiella pneumoniae.
   3653..3774    +  polyA_signal   SV40 poly(A) signal: SV40 polyadenylation signal
   3847..3863    -  protein_bind   lac operator: The lac repressor binds to the lac operator to inhibit transcription in E. coli. This inhibition can be relieved by adding lactose or isopropyl-β-D-thiogalactopyranoside (IPTG). lac repressor encoded by lacI
   3871..3901    -  promoter       lac promoter: promoter for the E. coli lac operon
   3916..3937    -  protein_bind   CAP binding site: CAP binding activates transcription in the presence of cAMP. E. coli catabolite activator protein
   3950..4042    -  CDS            lacI (fragment): lac repressor; lacI; The lac repressor binds to the lac operator to inhibit transcription in E. coli. This inhibition can be relieved by adding lactose or isopropyl-β-D-thiogalactopyranoside (IPTG).
   4225..4813    -  rep_origin     ori: high-copy-number ColE1/pMB1/pBR322/pUC origin of replication
   4984..5844    -  CDS            AmpR: β-lactamase; bla; confers resistance to ampicillin, carbenicillin, and related antibiotics
   5845..5949    -  promoter       AmpR promoter: bla
