[The description below was written by a language model from this plasmid's Addgene catalogue record and pLannotate feature annotations shown in this document.]
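Description:
pAL198 is a mammalian expression plasmid built on the pcDNA3.1 backbone and catalogued under mammalian expression and synthetic biology. It is propagated in E. coli as a high-copy plasmid through a ColE1/pUC-type origin and selected with ampicillin via the β-lactamase gene and its native promoter. An f1 phage origin is also present. For selection in mammalian cells the backbone carries a neomycin/kanamycin phosphotransferase gene driven by the SV40 enhancer/early promoter and terminated by an SV40 polyadenylation signal. Small annotated fragments of ble, lacI, the lac promoter/operator and the pBR322 bom region appear to be backbone remnants rather than functional parts.

The payload is a fusion of the monomeric red fluorescent protein mCherry to a GTPase-binding domain (GBD) of WASP. The feature table identifies this segment as a fragment of human WAS, an effector of Rho-family GTPases that regulates Arp2/3-dependent actin polymerisation. The catalogue species entry of A. thaliana therefore does not match the annotated insert. No CMV promoter is annotated. Instead, an SV40 early promoter sits directly upstream of mCherry, consistent with the insert name, and the transcript ends at the bovine growth hormone polyadenylation signal. A Gateway attB1 site lies between the mCherry and WASP coding segments, presumably acting as a linker left over from cloning. The listed insert size is smaller than the combined annotated span of promoter, mCherry and WASP fragment, so it likely refers to only part of the cassette.

The record does not state a specific purpose. However, a fluorescently tagged WASP GBD would typically serve as a live-cell reporter that relocalises to sites of active Rho-family GTPase. That use fits the associated work on light-controlled protein interactions and spatiotemporal control of cell signalling.
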