Addgene plasmid #22281: pAL198
Depositing lab: Christopher Voigt. Depositing organization: University of California, San Francisco (UCSF). Publication: Spatiotemporal control of cell signalling using a light-switchable protein interaction. Levskaya A, Weiner OD, Lim WA, Voigt CA. Nature. 2009 Oct 15;461(7266):997-1001. 10.1038/nature08446 PubMed 19749742.
Backbone
  Vector backbone: pcDNA3.1
  Backbone manufacturer: Invitrogen
  Backbone size w/o insert (bp): 5216
  Vector type: Mammalian Expression, Synthetic Biology
Growth in bacteria
  Bacterial resistance: Ampicillin, 100 μg/mL
  Growth temperature: 37°C
  Growth strain: DH5alpha
  Copy number: High Copy
Gene/Insert
  Gene/Insert name: p!SV40-mCherry-WaspGBD
  Species: A. thaliana (mustard weed)
  Insert size (bp): 764
  Cloning method: Restriction Enzyme; 5′ cloning site Kpn1 (not destroyed); 3′ cloning site Not1 (not destroyed)
  Sequencing primers: 5′ SV40
Terms and licenses: Academic/Nonprofit Terms; Industry Terms: Not Available to Industry
How to cite: pAL198 was a gift from Christopher Voigt (Addgene plasmid # 22281 ; http://n2t.net/addgene:22281 ; RRID:Addgene_22281)
