>Addgene plasmid #22281 | pAL198 | addgene partial sequence | sequence record 28100 | 22281 with mCherry-F
AGCTCTCGAGCGGATGTACCCCGAGGACGGCGCCCTGAAGGGCGAGATCAAGCAGAGGCTGAAGCTGAAG
GACGGCGGCCACTACGACGCTGAGGTCAAGACCACCTACAAGGCCAAGAAGCCCGTGCAGCTGCCCGGCG
CCTACAACGTCAACATCAAGTTGGACATCACCTCCCACAACGAGGACTACACCATCGTGGAACAGTACGA
ACGCGCCGAGGGCCGCCACTCCACCGGCGGCATGGACGAGCTGTACAAGCGATCGCACCGGTATACAAGT
TTGTACAAAAAAGCAGGCTCCGCGGCCGCCCCCTTCACCATGGACATCCAGAACCCTGACATCACGAGTT
CACGATACCGTGGGCTCCCAGCACCTGGACCTAGCCCAGCTGATAAGAAACGCTCAGGGAAGAAGAAGAT
CAGCAAAGCTGATATTGGTGCACCCAGTGGATTCAAGCATGTCAGCCACGTGGGGTGGGACCCCCAGAAT
GGATTTGACGTGAACAACCTCGACCCAGATCTGCGGAGTCTGTTCTCCAGGGCAGGAATCAGCGAGGCCC
AGCTCACCGACGCCGAGACCTCTAAACTTATCTACGACTTCATTGAGGACCAGGGTGGG
